>Addgene plasmid #243804 | pLFYalpha | addgene full sequence | sequence record 487916 | Addgene NGS Result
CATCTCATCTGTAACATCATTGGCAACGCTACCTTTGCCATGTTTCAGAAACAACTCTGGCGCATCGGGC
TTCCCATACAATCGATAGATTGTCGCACCTGATTGCCCGACATTATCGCGAGCCCATTTATACCCATATA
AATCAGCATCCATGTTGGAATTTAATCGCGGCCTGGAGCAAGACGTTTCCCGTTGAATATGGCTCATAAC
ACCCCTTGTATTACTGTTTATGTAAGCAGACAGTTTTATTGTTCATGATGATATATTTTTATCTTGTGCA
ATGTAACATCAGAGATTTTGAGACACAACGTGGCTTTGTTGAATAAATCGAACTTTTGCTGAGTTGAAGG
ATCAGTCATGACCAAAATCCCTTAACGTGAGTTTTCGTTCCACTGAGCGTCAGACCCCGTAGAAAAGATC
AAAGGATCTTCTTGAGATCCTTTTTTTCTGCGCGTAATCTGCTGCTTGCAAACAAAAAAACCACCGCTAC
CAGCGGTGGTTTGTTTGCCGGATCAAGAGCTACCAACTCTTTTTCCGAAGGTAACTGGCTTCAGCAGAGC
GCAGATACCAAATACTGTTCTTCTAGTGTAGCCGTAGTTAGGCCACCACTTCAAGAACTCTGTAGCACCG
CCTACATACCTCGCTCTGCTAATCCTGTTACCAGTGGCTGCTGCCAGTGGCGATAAGTCGTGTCTTACCG
GGTTGGACTCAAGACGATAGTTACCGGATAAGGCGCAGCGGTCGGGCTGAACGGGGGGTTCGTGCACACA
GCCCAGCTTGGAGCGAACGACCTACACCGAACTGAGATACCTACAGCGTGAGCTATGAGAAAGCGCCACG
CTTCCCGAAGGGAGAAAGGCGGACAGGTATCCGGTAAGCGGCAGGGTCGGAACAGGAGAGCGCACGAGGG
AGCTTCCAGGGGGAAACGCCTGGTATCTTTATAGTCCTGTCGGGTTTCGCCACCTCTGACTTGAGCGTCG
ATTTTTGTGATGCTCGTCAGGGGGGCGGAGCCTATGGAAAAACGCCAGCAACGCGGCCTTTTTACGGTTC
CTGGCCTTTTGCTGGCCTTTTGCTCACATGTTCTTTCCTGCGTTATCCCCTGATTCTGTGGATAACCGTC
AAGTATTTCGGAGTGCCTGAACTATTTTTATATGCTTTTACAAGACTTGAAATTTTCCTTGCAATAACCG
GGTCAATTGTTCTCTTTCTATTGGGCACACATATAATACCCAGCAAGTCAGCATCGGAATCTAGAGCACA
TTCTGCGGCCTCTGTGCTCTGCAAGCCGCAAACTTTCACCAATGGACCAGAACTACCTGTGAAATTAATA
ACAGACATACTCCAAGCTGCCTTTGTGTGCTTAATCACGTATACTCACGTGCTCAATAGTCACCAATGCC
CTCCCTCTTGGCCCTCTCCTTTTCTTTTTTCGACCGAATTATACGTAAGAGCTCAAGGCAGGTCAATTCG
CACTGTCAGGGTCACATGGGTGTTTGGCACTACCGACACGAACCTCAGTAAGCGTTCTTCCTACCAGAGG
TCTGTGGCATCGTGGTCAAAAGTGCGGATTTCGTATTTGCTGCTCGTCTATACTTTCACAATCTTGACCT
GCACGGCAAAGAGACGCTTCTTGTGGAGCTCGGATTAGAAGCCGCCGAGCGGGTGACAGCCCTCCGAAGG
AAGACTCTCCTCCGTGCGTCCTCGTCTTCACCGGTCGCGTTCCTGAAACGCAGATGTGCCTCGCGCCGCA
CTGCTCCGAACAATAAAGATTCTACAATACTAGCTTTTATGGTTATGAAGAGGAAAAATTGGCAGTAACC
TGGCCCCACAAACCTTCAAATGAACGAATCAAATTAACAACCATAGGATGATAATGCGATTAGTTTTTTA
GCCTTATTTCTGGGGTAATTAATCAGCGAAGCGATGATTTTTGATCTATTAACAGATATATAAATGCAAA
AACTGCATAACCACTTTAACTAATACTTTCAACATTTTCGGTTTGTATTACTTCTTATTCAAATGTAATA
AAAGTATCAACAAAAAATTGTTAATATACCTCTATACTTTAACGTCAAGGAGAAAAAACCCCGGATCGAA
TTCAGCTAAAAAAACCAAAAAATTTCAGATGGGATCCGAAAGTGAAACGTGATTTCATGCGTCATTTTGA
ACATTTTGTAAATCTTATTTAATAATGTGTGCGGCAATTCACATTTAATTTATGAATGTTTTCTTAACAT
CGCGGCAACTCAAGAAACGGCAGGTTCGGATCTTAGCTACTAGAGAAAGAGGAGAAATACTAGATGCGTA
AAGGCGAAGAGCTGTTCACTGGTGTCGTCCCTATTCTGGTGGAACTGGATGGTGATGTCAACGGTCATAA
GTTTTCCGTGCGTGGCGAGGGTGAAGGTGACGCAACTAATGGTAAACTGACGCTGAAGTTCATCTGTACT
ACTGGTAAACTGCCGGTTCCTTGGCCGACTCTGGTAACGACGCTGACTTATGGTGTTCAGTGCTTTGCTC
GTTATCCGGACCATATGAAGCAGCATGACTTCTTCAAGTCCGCCATGCCGGAAGGCTATGTGCAGGAACG
CACGATTTCCTTTAAGGATGACGGCACGTACAAAACGCGTGCGGAAGTGAAATTTGAAGGCGATACCCTG
GTAAACCGCATTGAGCTGAAAGGCATTGACTTTAAAGAGGACGGCAATATCCTGGGCCATAAGCTGGAAT
ACAATTTTAACAGCCACAATGTTTACATCACCGCCGATAAACAAAAAAATGGCATTAAAGCGAATTTTAA
AATTCGCCACAACGTGGAGGATGGCAGCGTGCAGCTGGCTGATCACTACCAGCAAAACACTCCAATCGGT
GATGGTCCTGTTCTGCTGCCAGACAATCACTATCTGAGCACGCAAAGCGTTCTGTCTAAAGATCCGAACG
AGAAACGCGATCATATGGTTCTGCTGGAGTTCGTAACCGCAGCGGGCATCACGCATGGTATGGATGAACT
GTACAAATGACCAGGCATCAAATAAAACGAAAGGCTCAGTCGAAAGACTGGGCCTTTCGTTTTATCTGTT
GTTTGTCGGTGAACGCTCTCTACTAGAGTCACACTGGCTCACCTTCGGGTGGGCCTTTCTGCGTTTATAA
GGATCCTAATAATCGGCCGGCTTGTCGACGACGGCGGTCTCCGTCGTCAGGATCATCCGGGCTAGCTCGA
GATCTGATAACAACAGTGTAGATGTAACAAAATCGACTTTGTTCCCACTGTACTTTTAGCTCGTACAAAA
TACAATATACTTTTCATTTCTCCGTAAACAACATGTTTTCCCATGTAATATCCTTTTCTATTTTTCGTTC
CGTTACCAACTTTACACATACTTTATATAGCTATTCACTTCTATACACTAAAAAACTAAGACAATTTTAA
TTTTGCTGCCTGCCATATTTCAATTTGTTATAAATTCCTATAATTTATCCTATTAGTAGCTAAAAAAAGA
TGAATGTGAATCGAATCCTAAGAGAATTGTGTTACAACCAATTAACCAATTCTGATTAGAAAAACTCATC
GAGCATCAAATGAAACTGCAATTTATTCATATCAGGATTATCAATACCATATTTTTGAAAAAGCCGTTTC
TGTAATGAAGGAGAAAACTCACCGAGGCAGTTCCATAGGATGGCAAGATCCTGGTATCGGTCTGCGATTC
CGACTCGTCCAACATCAATACAACCTATTAATTTCCCCTCGTCAAAAATAAGGTTATCAAGTGAGAAATC
ACCATGAGTGACGACTGAATCCGGTGAGAATGGCAAAAGCTTATGCATTTCTTTCCAGACTTGTTCAACA
GGCCAGCCATTACGCTCGTCATCAAAATCACTCGCATCAACCAAACCGTTATTCATTCGTGATTGCGCCT
GAGCGAGGCGAAATACGCGATCGCTGTTAAAAGGACAATTACAAACAGGAATCGAATGCAACCGGCGCAG
GAACACTGCCAGCGCATCAACAATATTTTCACCTGAATCAGGATATTCTTCTAATACCTGGAATGCTGTT
TTCCCGGGGATCGCAGTGGTGAGTAACCATGCATCATCAGGAGTACGGATAAAATGCTTGATGGTCGGAA
GAGGCATAAATTCCGTCAGCCAGTTTAGTCTGAC
Features (pLannotate 1.2.2; 9 found; start..end, strand, type, name):
    432..1020    +  rep_origin     ori: high-copy-number ColE1/pMB1/pBR322/pUC origin of replication
   1120..1338    -  CDS            TRP1 (fragment): phosphoribosylanthranilate isomerase, required for tryptophan biosynthesis; S. cerevisiae TRP1; yeast auxotrophic marker
   1339..1440    -  promoter       TRP1 promoter: S. cerevisiae TRP1
   1641..2082    +  promoter       GAL1 promoter: S. cerevisiae GAL1; inducible promoter, regulated by Gal4
   2304..3017    +  CDS            superfolder GFP: GFP variant that folds robustly even when fused to poorly folded proteins (Pédelacq et al., 2006)
   3029..3100    +  terminator     rrnB T1 terminator: transcription terminator T1 from the E. coli rrnB gene
   3116..3143    +  terminator     T7Te terminator: phage T7 early transcription terminator
   3162..3248    -  CDS            groL2 (fragment): CH602_MYCS2 - Also known as groEL2 From Mycolicibacterium smegmatis (strain ATCC 700084 / mc(2)155) (Mycobacterium smegmatis).
   3556..207     -  CDS            KanR (across the origin): aminoglycoside phosphotransferase; aph(3')-Ia; confers resistance to kanamycin in bacteria or G418 (Geneticin®) in eukaryotes
