[The description below was written by a language model from this plasmid's Addgene catalogue record and pLannotate feature annotations shown in this document.]
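Description:
pLFYalpha is an empty dropout backbone built on pYTK090 from the yeast toolkit family. It is designed for cloning in E. coli followed by site-specific integration into the genome of the yeast strain LFYalpha. The 4,164-nt plasmid is maintained in bacteria at high copy through a ColE1/pUC-type origin and selected with kanamycin via the aph(3')-Ia KanR gene. The feature table shows no yeast replication origin or centromere, which fits a plasmid meant to integrate rather than persist episomally.

The cloning site holds a superfolder GFP placeholder, followed by the bacterial rrnB T1 and T7Te terminators and flanked by BamHI sites. Digestion releases the GFP, and a sequence of interest is inserted by Gibson assembly, so loss of fluorescence should mark recombinant colonies. An S. cerevisiae GAL1 promoter lies upstream of the dropout and is presumably positioned to give galactose-inducible, Gal4-regulated expression of the cloned insert, although the record does not say so explicitly.

Integration relies on an attB site for the serine recombinase Bxb1. This site is not annotated by name, but the short fragment annotated as Mycobacterium smegmatis groEL2 probably corresponds to it, since the native Bxb1 attB lies in that gene. The plasmid also carries the TRP1 promoter with only a partial TRP1 coding sequence. This arrangement suggests a split-marker design in which recombination at a genomic landing pad restores tryptophan prototrophy, though the record does not describe this mechanism. The associated publication concerns a yeast mating-based platform for generating and screening very large antibody libraries.
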