Addgene plasmid #243804: pLFYalpha
Purpose: (Empty Backbone) Dropout vector for genomic integration into yeast strain LFYalpha. GFP is flanked by BamHI sites for easy cloning using Gibson assembly. Construct contains attB site for the serine recombinase BxB1.
Depositing lab: Sai Reddy. Depositing organization: ETH Zurich (Swiss Federal Institute of Technology). Publication: A yeast mating-based platform enables the generation and screening of ultra large antibody libraries. Lester Frei, Sai Tosa Reddy. bioRxiv 10.1101/2025.10.06.680701.
Backbone
  Vector backbone: pYTK090
  Backbone manufacturer: John Dueber (Addgene #65197)
  Vector type: Synthetic Biology
Growth in bacteria
  Bacterial resistance: Kanamycin, 50 μg/mL
  Growth temperature: 37°C
  Growth strain: DH5alpha
  Copy number: High Copy
Gene/Insert
  Gene/Insert name: None
Terms and licenses: Academic/Nonprofit Terms; Industry Terms: Not Available to Industry
Depositor comments: Contains sfGFP and partial Trp1
How to cite: pLFYalpha was a gift from Sai Reddy (Addgene plasmid # 243804 ; http://n2t.net/addgene:243804 ; RRID:Addgene_243804)
